Addgene plasmid #119986: pMaCTag-33
Purpose: Template for C-terminal PCR tagging of mammalian genes (without selection) with FLAG
Depositing lab: Michael Knop. Depositing organization: Universitaet Heidelberg. Publication: CRISPR-Cas12a-assisted PCR tagging of mammalian genes. Fueller J, Herbst K, Meurer M, Gubicza K, Kurtulmus B, Knopf JD, Kirrmaier D, Buchmuller BC, Pereira G, Lemberg MK, Knop M. J Cell Biol. 2020 Jun 1;219(6). pii: 151766. doi: 10.1083/jcb.201910210. PubMed 32406907.
Backbone
  Vector backbone: pFA6a
  Backbone size w/o insert (bp): 2412
  Vector type: PCR Template
Growth in bacteria
  Bacterial resistance: Ampicillin, 100 μg/mL
  Growth temperature: 37°C
  Growth strain: DH5alpha
  Copy number: High Copy
Gene/Insert
  Gene/Insert name: FLAG
  Species: H. sapiens (human)
  Promoter: None
  Tag / fusion protein: FLAG (C terminal on backbone)
  Cloning method: Restriction Enzyme; 5′ cloning site BamHI (not destroyed); 3′ cloning site SpeI (not destroyed)
  Sequencing primers: 5′ SP6; 3′ AAACCACAACTAGAATGCAGTG
Terms and licenses: Academic/Nonprofit Terms; Industry Terms: Not Available to Industry
Depositor comments: Template plasmid for C-terminal PCR tagging of mammalian genes. For M1 and M2 tagging oligo design please visit www.pcr-tagging.com Please visit https://www.biorxiv.org/content/early/2018/11/20/473876 for BioRxiv preprint
How to cite: pMaCTag-33 was a gift from Michael Knop (Addgene plasmid # 119986 ; http://n2t.net/addgene:119986 ; RRID:Addgene_119986)
