[The description below was written by a language model from this plasmid's Addgene catalogue record and pLannotate feature annotations shown in this document.]
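Description:
pMaCTag-33 is a small (about 2.9 kb) PCR template plasmid built on the pFA6a backbone, intended not for direct expression but as the source of a tagging cassette for C-terminal tagging of endogenous mammalian genes by the CRISPR-Cas12a-assisted PCR tagging approach. It is propagated in E. coli as a high-copy plasmid through a ColE1/pUC-type origin and selected with ampicillin via the β-lactamase gene and its native promoter. Short remnants of lacI, rop and the pBR322 bom region are backbone leftovers with no evident function, and SP6 and T7 phage promoters flank the cassette, the SP6 site serving as a sequencing primer site.

The cassette, cloned between BamHI and SpeI, has no promoter driving the tag. It consists of a FLAG epitope coding sequence followed by an SV40 polyadenylation signal, then a human U6 RNA polymerase III promoter bracketed by two loxP sites. In use, the cassette is amplified with gene-specific tagging oligos (termed M1 and M2 by the depositor) that supply the locus-specific sequences. Insertion in frame at the 3′ end of a target gene places FLAG under the gene's own promoter, with the SV40 signal terminating the transcript. The U6 promoter sits at the downstream end of the cassette, a position consistent with driving a guide RNA encoded by the reverse oligo, although the record does not state this explicitly. The flanking loxP sites would allow Cre-mediated removal of the U6 element after integration. This version carries no mammalian selection marker, so tagged cells are obtained without drug selection. The depositor and sequencing-derived records are the same length and show the same features, differing only in their start coordinate.
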