Features (pLannotate 1.2.2; 13 found; start..end, strand, type, name):
     64..87      +  CDS            FLAG: FLAG® epitope tag, followed by an enterokinase cleavage site
     97..218     +  polyA_signal   SV40 poly(A) signal: SV40 polyadenylation signal
    225..258     +  protein_bind   loxP: Cre-mediated recombination occurs in the 8-bp core sequence (GCATACAT). Cre recombinase
    265..505     +  promoter       U6 promoter: RNA polymerase III promoter for human U6 snRNA
    515..548     +  protein_bind   loxP: Cre-mediated recombination occurs in the 8-bp core sequence (GCATACAT). Cre recombinase
    586..604     -  promoter       T7 promoter: promoter for bacteriophage T7 RNA polymerase
    626..679     -  CDS            lacI (fragment): lac repressor; lacI; The lac repressor binds to the lac operator to inhibit transcription in E. coli. This inhibition can be relieved by adding lactose or isopropyl-β-D-thiogalactopyranoside (IPTG).
    862..1450    -  rep_origin     ori: high-copy-number ColE1/pMB1/pBR322/pUC origin of replication
   1621..2481    -  CDS            AmpR: β-lactamase; bla; confers resistance to ampicillin, carbenicillin, and related antibiotics
   2482..2586    -  promoter       AmpR promoter: bla
   2681..2716    +  CDS            rop (fragment): Rop protein, which maintains plasmids at low copy number; rop
   2818..2869    +  misc_feature   bom (fragment): basis of mobility region from pBR322
   2932..2       +  promoter       SP6 promoter (across the origin): promoter for bacteriophage SP6 RNA polymerase
>Addgene plasmid #119986 | pMaCTag-33 | depositor full sequence | sequence record 227997 | pMaCTag-33 sequence 2948 bps
GAACGCGGCCGCCAGCTGAAGCTTCGTACGTCAGGTGGAGGAGGTAGTGGCGGAGGCGGATCCGATTACA
AGGATGACGATGACAAGTGAACTAGTAACTTGTTTATTGCAGCTTATAATGGTTACAAATAAAGCAATAG
CATCACAAATTTCACAAATAAAGCATTTTTTTCACTGCATTCTAGTTGTGGTTTGTCCAAACTCATCAAT
GTATCTTAGTCGATATAACTTCGTATAGCATACATTATACGAAGTTATGTCGAGGAGGGCCTATTTCCCA
TGATTCCTTCATATTTGCATATACGATACAAGGCTGTTAGAGAGATAATTGGAATTAATTTGACTGTAAA
CACAAAGATATTAGTACAAAATACGTGACGTAGAAAGTAATAATTTCTTGGGTAGTTTGCAGTTTTAAAA
TTATGTTTTAAAATGGACTATCATATGCTTACCGTAACTTGAAAGTATTTCGATTTCTTGGCTTTATATA
TCTTGTGGAAAGGACGAAACACCGATAACTTCGTATAGCATACATTATACGAAGTTATGGTACCGATGCA
GCTAGCCCGCGGATCTGCCGGTCTCCCTATAGTGAGTCGTATTAATTTCGATAAGCCAGGTTAACCTGCA
TTAATGAATCGGCCAACGCGCGGGGAGAGGCGGTTTGCGTATTGGGCGCTCTTCCGCTTCCTCGCTCACT
GACTCGCTGCGCTCGGTCGTTCGGCTGCGGCGAGCGGTATCAGCTCACTCAAAGGCGGTAATACGGTTAT
CCACAGAATCAGGGGATAACGCAGGAAAGAACATGTGAGCAAAAGGCCAGCAAAAGGCCAGGAACCGTAA
AAAGGCCGCGTTGCTGGCGTTTTTCCATAGGCTCCGCCCCCCTGACGAGCATCACAAAAATCGACGCTCA
AGTCAGAGGTGGCGAAACCCGACAGGACTATAAAGATACCAGGCGTTTCCCCCTGGAAGCTCCCTCGTGC
GCTCTCCTGTTCCGACCCTGCCGCTTACCGGATACCTGTCCGCCTTTCTCCCTTCGGGAAGCGTGGCGCT
TTCTCAATGCTCACGCTGTAGGTATCTCAGTTCGGTGTAGGTCGTTCGCTCCAAGCTGGGCTGTGTGCAC
GAACCCCCCGTTCAGCCCGACCGCTGCGCCTTATCCGGTAACTATCGTCTTGAGTCCAACCCGGTAAGAC
ACGACTTATCGCCACTGGCAGCAGCCACTGGTAACAGGATTAGCAGAGCGAGGTATGTAGGCGGTGCTAC
AGAGTTCTTGAAGTGGTGGCCTAACTACGGCTACACTAGAAGGACAGTATTTGGTATCTGCGCTCTGCTG
AAGCCAGTTACCTTCGGAAAAAGAGTTGGTAGCTCTTGATCCGGCAAACAAACCACCGCTGGTAGCGGTG
GTTTTTTTGTTTGCAAGCAGCAGATTACGCGCAGAAAAAAAGGATCTCAAGAAGATCCTTTGATCTTTTC
TACGGGGTCTGACGCTCAGTGGAACGAAAACTCACGTTAAGGGATTTTGGTCATGAGATTATCAAAAAGG
ATCTTCACCTAGATCCTTTTAAATTAAAAATGAAGTTTTAAATCAATCTAAAGTATATATGAGTAAACTT
GGTCTGACAGTTACCAATGCTTAATCAGTGAGGCACCTATCTCAGCGATCTGTCTATTTCGTTCATCCAT
AGTTGCCTGACTCCCCGTCGTGTAGATAACTACGATACGGGAGGGCTTACCATCTGGCCCCAGTGCTGCA
ATGATACCGCGAGACCCACGCTCACCGGCTCCAGATTTATCAGCAATAAACCAGCCAGCCGGAAGGGCCG
AGCGCAGAAGTGGTCCTGCAACTTTATCCGCCTCCATCCAGTCTATTAATTGTTGCCGGGAAGCTAGAGT
AAGTAGTTCGCCAGTTAATAGTTTGCGCAACGTTGTTGCCATTGCTACAGGCATCGTGGTGTCACGCTCG
TCGTTTGGTATGGCTTCATTCAGCTCCGGTTCCCAACGATCAAGGCGAGTTACATGATCCCCCATGTTGT
GCAAAAAAGCGGTTAGCTCCTTCGGTCCTCCGATCGTTGTCAGAAGTAAGTTGGCCGCAGTGTTATCACT
CATGGTTATGGCAGCACTGCATAATTCTCTTACTGTCATGCCATCCGTAAGATGCTTTTCTGTGACTGGT
GAGTACTCAACCAAGTCATTCTGAGAATAGTGTATGCGGCGACCGAGTTGCTCTTGCCCGGCGTCAATAC
GGGATAATACCGCGCCACATAGCAGAACTTTAAAAGTGCTCATCATTGGAAAACGTTCTTCGGGGCGAAA
ACTCTCAAGGATCTTACCGCTGTTGAGATCCAGTTCGATGTAACCCACTCGTGCACCCAACTGATCTTCA
GCATCTTTTACTTTCACCAGCGTTTCTGGGTGAGCAAAAACAGGAAGGCAAAATGCCGCAAAAAAGGGAA
TAAGGGCGACACGGAAATGTTGAATACTCATACTCTTCCTTTTTCAATATTATTGAAGCATTTATCAGGG
TTATTGTCTCATGAGCGGATACATATTTGAATGTATTTAGAAAAATAAACAAATAGGGGTTCCGCGCACA
TTTCCCCGAAAAGTGCCACCTGACGTCTAAGAAACCATTATTATCATGACATTAACCTATAAAAATAGGC
GTATCACGAGGCCCTTTCGTCTCGCGCGTTTCGGTGATGACGGTGAAAACCTCTGACACATGCAGCTCCC
GGAGACGGTCACAGCTTGTCTGTAAGCGGATGCCGGGAGCAGACAAGCCCGTCAGGGCGCGTCAGCGGGT
GTTGGCGGGTGTCGGGGCTGGCTTAACTATGCGGCATCAGAGCAGATTGTACTGAGAGTGCACCATATGG
ACATATTGTCGTTAGAACGCGGCTACAATTAATACATAACCTTATGTATCATACACATACGATTTAGGTG
ACACTATA
