Features (pLannotate 1.2.2; 13 found; start..end, strand, type, name):
      1..19      +  promoter       SP6 promoter: promoter for bacteriophage SP6 RNA polymerase
     81..104     +  CDS            FLAG: FLAG® epitope tag, followed by an enterokinase cleavage site
    114..235     +  polyA_signal   SV40 poly(A) signal: SV40 polyadenylation signal
    242..275     +  protein_bind   loxP: Cre-mediated recombination occurs in the 8-bp core sequence (GCATACAT). Cre recombinase
    282..522     +  promoter       U6 promoter: RNA polymerase III promoter for human U6 snRNA
    532..565     +  protein_bind   loxP: Cre-mediated recombination occurs in the 8-bp core sequence (GCATACAT). Cre recombinase
    603..621     -  promoter       T7 promoter: promoter for bacteriophage T7 RNA polymerase
    643..696     -  CDS            lacI (fragment): lac repressor; lacI; The lac repressor binds to the lac operator to inhibit transcription in E. coli. This inhibition can be relieved by adding lactose or isopropyl-β-D-thiogalactopyranoside (IPTG).
    879..1467    -  rep_origin     ori: high-copy-number ColE1/pMB1/pBR322/pUC origin of replication
   1638..2498    -  CDS            AmpR: β-lactamase; bla; confers resistance to ampicillin, carbenicillin, and related antibiotics
   2499..2603    -  promoter       AmpR promoter: bla
   2698..2733    +  CDS            rop (fragment): Rop protein, which maintains plasmids at low copy number; rop
   2835..2886    +  misc_feature   bom (fragment): basis of mobility region from pBR322
>Addgene plasmid #119986 | pMaCTag-33 | addgene full sequence | sequence record 232503 | Addgene NGS Result
ATTTAGGTGACACTATAGAACGCGGCCGCCAGCTGAAGCTTCGTACGTCAGGTGGAGGAGGTAGTGGCGG
AGGCGGATCCGATTACAAGGATGACGATGACAAGTAGACTAGTAACTTGTTTATTGCAGCTTATAATGGT
TACAAATAAAGCAATAGCATCACAAATTTCACAAATAAAGCATTTTTTTCACTGCATTCTAGTTGTGGTT
TGTCCAAACTCATCAATGTATCTTAGTCGATATAACTTCGTATAGCATACATTATACGAAGTTATGTCGA
GGAGGGCCTATTTCCCATGATTCCTTCATATTTGCATATACGATACAAGGCTGTTAGAGAGATAATTGGA
ATTAATTTGACTGTAAACACAAAGATATTAGTACAAAATACGTGACGTAGAAAGTAATAATTTCTTGGGT
AGTTTGCAGTTTTAAAATTATGTTTTAAAATGGACTATCATATGCTTACCGTAACTTGAAAGTATTTCGA
TTTCTTGGCTTTATATATCTTGTGGAAAGGACGAAACACCGATAACTTCGTATAGCATACATTATACGAA
GTTATGGTACCGATGCAGCTAGCCCGCGGATCTGCCGGTCTCCCTATAGTGAGTCGTATTAATTTCGATA
AGCCAGGTTAACCTGCATTAATGAATCGGCCAACGCGCGGGGAGAGGCGGTTTGCGTATTGGGCGCTCTT
CCGCTTCCTCGCTCACTGACTCGCTGCGCTCGGTCGTTCGGCTGCGGCGAGCGGTATCAGCTCACTCAAA
GGCGGTAATACGGTTATCCACAGAATCAGGGGATAACGCAGGAAAGAACATGTGAGCAAAAGGCCAGCAA
AAGGCCAGGAACCGTAAAAAGGCCGCGTTGCTGGCGTTTTTCCATAGGCTCCGCCCCCCTGACGAGCATC
ACAAAAATCGACGCTCAAGTCAGAGGTGGCGAAACCCGACAGGACTATAAAGATACCAGGCGTTTCCCCC
TGGAAGCTCCCTCGTGCGCTCTCCTGTTCCGACCCTGCCGCTTACCGGATACCTGTCCGCCTTTCTCCCT
TCGGGAAGCGTGGCGCTTTCTCATAGCTCACGCTGTAGGTATCTCAGTTCGGTGTAGGTCGTTCGCTCCA
AGCTGGGCTGTGTGCACGAACCCCCCGTTCAGCCCGACCGCTGCGCCTTATCCGGTAACTATCGTCTTGA
GTCCAACCCGGTAAGACACGACTTATCGCCACTGGCAGCAGCCACTGGTAACAGGATTAGCAGAGCGAGG
TATGTAGGCGGTGCTACAGAGTTCTTGAAGTGGTGGCCTAACTACGGCTACACTAGAAGAACAGTATTTG
GTATCTGCGCTCTGCTGAAGCCAGTTACCTTCGGAAAAAGAGTTGGTAGCTCTTGATCCGGCAAACAAAC
CACCGCTGGTAGCGGTGGTTTTTTTGTTTGCAAGCAGCAGATTACGCGCAGAAAAAAAGGATCTCAAGAA
GATCCTTTGATCTTTTCTACGGGGTCTGACGCTCAGTGGAACGAAAACTCACGTTAAGGGATTTTGGTCA
TGAGATTATCAAAAAGGATCTTCACCTAGATCCTTTTAAATTAAAAATGAAGTTTTAAATCAATCTAAAG
TATATATGAGTAAACTTGGTCTGACAGTTACCAATGCTTAATCAGTGAGGCACCTATCTCAGCGATCTGT
CTATTTCGTTCATCCATAGTTGCCTGACTCCCCGTCGTGTAGATAACTACGATACGGGAGGGCTTACCAT
CTGGCCCCAGTGCTGCAATGATACCGCGAGACCCACGCTCACCGGCTCCAGATTTATCAGCAATAAACCA
GCCAGCCGGAAGGGCCGAGCGCAGAAGTGGTCCTGCAACTTTATCCGCCTCCATCCAGTCTATTAATTGT
TGCCGGGAAGCTAGAGTAAGTAGTTCGCCAGTTAATAGTTTGCGCAACGTTGTTGCCATTGCTACAGGCA
TCGTGGTGTCACGCTCGTCGTTTGGTATGGCTTCATTCAGCTCCGGTTCCCAACGATCAAGGCGAGTTAC
ATGATCCCCCATGTTGTGCAAAAAAGCGGTTAGCTCCTTCGGTCCTCCGATCGTTGTCAGAAGTAAGTTG
GCCGCAGTGTTATCACTCATGGTTATGGCAGCACTGCATAATTCTCTTACTGTCATGCCATCCGTAAGAT
GCTTTTCTGTGACTGGTGAGTACTCAACCAAGTCATTCTGAGAATAGTGTATGCGGCGACCGAGTTGCTC
TTGCCCGGCGTCAATACGGGATAATACCGCGCCACATAGCAGAACTTTAAAAGTGCTCATCATTGGAAAA
CGTTCTTCGGGGCGAAAACTCTCAAGGATCTTACCGCTGTTGAGATCCAGTTCGATGTAACCCACTCGTG
CACCCAACTGATCTTCAGCATCTTTTACTTTCACCAGCGTTTCTGGGTGAGCAAAAACAGGAAGGCAAAA
TGCCGCAAAAAAGGGAATAAGGGCGACACGGAAATGTTGAATACTCATACTCTTCCTTTTTCAATATTAT
TGAAGCATTTATCAGGGTTATTGTCTCATGAGCGGATACATATTTGAATGTATTTAGAAAAATAAACAAA
TAGGGGTTCCGCGCACATTTCCCCGAAAAGTGCCACCTGACGTCTAAGAAACCATTATTATCATGACATT
AACCTATAAAAATAGGCGTATCACGAGGCCCTTTCGTCTCGCGCGTTTCGGTGATGACGGTGAAAACCTC
TGACACATGCAGCTCCCGGAGACGGTCACAGCTTGTCTGTAAGCGGATGCCGGGAGCAGACAAGCCCGTC
AGGGCGCGTCAGCGGGTGTTGGCGGGTGTCGGGGCTGGCTTAACTATGCGGCATCAGAGCAGATTGTACT
GAGAGTGCACCATATGGACATATTGTCGTTAGAACGCGGCTACAATTAATACATAACCTTATGTATCATA
CACATACG
